>Addgene plasmid #131607 | pMXs-Bex2 | addgene full sequence | sequence record 265952 | Addgene NGS Result
AATGAAAGACCCCACCTGTAGGTTTGGCAAGCTAGCTTAAGTAACGCCATTTTGCAAGGCATGGAAAAAT
ACATAACTGAGAATAGAAAAGTTCAGATCAAGGTCAGGAACAGATGGAACAGCTGAATATGGGCCAAACA
GGATATCTGTGGTAAGCAGTTCCTGCCCCGGCTCAGGGCCAAGAACAGATGGAACAGCTGAATATGGGCC
AAACAGGATATCTGTGGTAAGCAGTTCCTGCCCCGGCTCAGGGCCAAGAACAGATGGTCCCCAGATGCGG
TCCAGCCCTCAGCAGTTTCTAGAGAACCATCAGATGTTTCCAGGGTGCCCCAAGGACCTGAAATGACCCT
GTGCCTTATTTGAACTAACCAATCAGTTCGCTTCTCGCTTCTGTTCGCGCGCTTCTGCTCCCCGAGCTCA
ATAAAAGAGCCCACAACCCCTCACTCGGCGCGCCAGTCCTCCGATTGACTGAGTCGCCCGGGTACCCGTG
TATCCAATAAACCCTCTTGCAGTTGCATCCGACTTGTGGTCTCGCTGTTCCTTGGGAGGGTCTCCTCTGA
GTGATTGACTACCCGTCAGCGGGGGTCTTTCATTTGGGGGCTCGTCCGGGATCGGGAGACCCCTGCCCAG
GGACCACCGACCCACCACCGGGAGGTAAGCTGGCCAGCAACTTATCTGTGTCTGTCCGATTGTCTAGTGT
CTATGACTGATTTTATGCGCCTGCGTCGGTACTAGTTAGCTAACTAGCTCTGTATCTGGCGGACCCGTGG
TGGAACTGACGAGTTCGGAACACCCGGCCGCAACCCTGGGAGACGTCCCAGGGACTTCGGGGGCCGTTTT
TGTGGCCCGACCTGAGTCCAAAAATCCCGATCGTTTTGGACTCTTTGGTGCACCCCCCTAATAGGAGGGA
TATGTGGTTCTGGTAGGAGACGAGAACCTAAAACAGTTCCCGCCTCCGTCTGAATTTTTGCTTTCGGTTT
GGGACCGAAGCCGCGCCGCGCGTCTTGTCTGCTGCAGCATCGTTCTGTGTTGTCTCTGTCTGACTGTGTT
TCTGTATTTGTCTGAAAATTAGGGCCAGACTGTTACCACTCCCTTAAGTTTGACCTTAGGTCACTGGAAA
GATGTCGAGCGGATCGCTCACAACCAGTCGGTAGATGTCAAGAAGAGACGTTGGGTTACCTTCTGCTCTG
CAGAATGGCCAACCTTTAACGTCGGATGGCCGCGAGACGGCACCTTTAACCGAGACCTCATCACCCAGGT
TAAGATCAAGGTCTTTTCACCTGGCCCGCATGGACACCCAGACCAGGTCCCCTACATCGTGACCTGGGAA
GCCTTGGCTTTTGACCCCCCTCCCTGGGTCAAGCCCTTTGTACACCCTAAGCCTCCGCCTCCTCTTCCTC
CATCCGCCCCGTCTCTCCCCCTTGAACCTCCTCGTTCGACCCCGCCTCGATCCTCCCTTTATCCAGCCCT
CACTCCTTCTCTAGGCGCCCCCATATGGCCATATGAGATCTTATATGGGGCACCCCCGCCCCTTGTAAAC
TTCCCTGACCCTGACATGACAAGAGTTACTAACAGCCCCTCTCTCCAAGCTCACTTACAGGCTCTCTACT
TAGTCCAGCACGAAGTCTGGAGACCTCTGGCGGCAGCCTACCAAGAACAACTGGACCGACCGGTGGTACC
TCACCCTTACCGAGTCGGCGACACAGTGTGGGTCCGCCGACACCAGACTAAGAACCTAGAACCTCGCTGG
AAAGGACCTTACACAGTCCTGCTGACCACCCCCACCGCCCTCAAAGTAGACGGCATCGCAGCTTGGATAC
ACGCCGCCCACGTGAAGGCTGCCGACCCCGGGGGTGGACCATCCTCTAGACTGCCGGATCTAGCTAGTTA
ATTAAGGATCTCGAGCTCAAGCTTCGAATTCATGGAGTCCAAAGTGGAACAAGGTGTGAAAAATCTCAAC
ATGGAGAATGACCATCAGGAAAAGGAGGAAAAGGAAGAAAAGCCACAGGATGCTAGCAAAAGGGATCCGA
TTGTGGCCCTGCCTTTCGAAGCTGGAGACTACTACGTGCCTAGAGGAGGTCGCAGGCGGTTCCGGGTTCG
GCAGCCCATCGTGCACTACAGATGGGACCTGATGCATAGGGTTGGGGAGCCCCAGGGAAGGATGAGAGAG
GAGAACGTACAGAGGTTTGGGGATGATGTGAGACAGCTCATGGAGAAGCTGAGGGAAAGGCAGCTGAGCC
ACAGCCTGCGGGCGGTTAGCACTGACCCGCCTCATCATGACCACCATGATGAGTTTTGCCTCATGCCCTG
AGGATCCGTTAACGCGGCCGCCAGCACAGTGGTCGACGATAAAATAAAAGATTTTATTTAGTCTCCAGAA
AAAGGGGGGAATGAAAGACCCCACCTGTAGGTTTGGCAAGCTAGCTTAAGTAACGCCATTTTGCAAGGCA
TGGAAAAATACATAACTGAGAATAGAGAAGTTCAGATCAAGGTCAGGAACAGATGGAACAGCTGAATATG
GGCCAAACAGGATATCTGTGGTAAGCAGTTCCTGCCCCGGCTCAGGGCCAAGAACAGATGGAACAGCTGA
ATATGGGCCAAACAGGATATCTGTGGTAAGCAGTTCCTGCCCCGGCTCAGGGCCAAGAACAGATGGTCCC
CAGATGCGGTCCAGCCCTCAGCAGTTTCTAGAGAACCATCAGATGTTTCCAGGGTGCCCCAAGGACCTGA
AATGACCCTGTGCCTTATTTGAACTAACCAATCAGTTCGCTTCTCGCTTCTGTTCGCGCGCTTCTGCTCC
CCGAGCTCAATAAAAGAGCCCACAACCCCTCACTCGGGGCGCCAGTCCTCCGATTGACTGAGTCGCCCGG
GTACCCGTGTATCCAATAAACCCTCTTGCAGTTGCATCCGACTTGTGGTCTCGCTGTTCCTTGGGAGGGT
CTCCTCTGAGTGATTGACTACCCGTCAGCGGGGGTCTTTCACATGCAGCATGTATCAAAATTAATTTGGT
TTTTTTTCTTAAGTATTTACATTAAATGGCCATAGTTGCATTAATGAATCGGCCAACGCGCGGGGAGAGG
CGGTTTGCGTATTGGGCGCTCTTCCGCTTCCTCGCTCACTGACTCGCTGCGCTCGGTCGTTCGGCTGCGG
CGAGCGGTATCAGCTCACTCAAAGGCGGTAATACGGTTATCCACAGAATCAGGGGATAACGCAGGAAAGA
ACATGTGAGCAAAAGGCCAGCAAAAGGCCAGGAACCGTAAAAAGGCCGCGTTGCTGGCGTTTTTCCATAG
GCTCCGCCCCCCTGACGAGCATCACAAAAATCGACGCTCAAGTCAGAGGTGGCGAAACCCGACAGGACTA
TAAAGATACCAGGCGTTTCCCCCTGGAAGCTCCCTCGTGCGCTCTCCTGTTCCGACCCTGCCGCTTACCG
GATACCTGTCCGCCTTTCTCCCTTCGGGAAGCGTGGCGCTTTCTCATAGCTCACGCTGTAGGTATCTCAG
TTCGGTGTAGGTCGTTCGCTCCAAGCTGGGCTGTGTGCACGAACCCCCCGTTCAGCCCGACCGCTGCGCC
TTATCCGGTAACTATCGTCTTGAGTCCAACCCGGTAAGACACGACTTATCGCCACTGGCAGCAGCCACTG
GTAACAGGATTAGCAGAGCGAGGTATGTAGGCGGTGCTACAGAGTTCTTGAAGTGGTGGCCTAACTACGG
CTACACTAGAAGAACAGTATTTGGTATCTGCGCTCTGCTGAAGCCAGTTACCTTCGGAAAAAGAGTTGGT
AGCTCTTGATCCGGCAAACAAACCACCGCTGGTAGCGGTGGTTTTTTTGTTTGCAAGCAGCAGATTACGC
GCAGAAAAAAAGGATCTCAAGAAGATCCTTTGATCTTTTCTACGGGGTCTGACGCTCAGTGGAACGAAAA
CTCACGTTAAGGGATTTTGGTCATGAGATTATCAAAAAGGATCTTCACCTAGATCCTTTTGCGGCCGGCC
GCAAATCAATCTAAAGTATATATGAGTAAACTTGGTCTGACAGTTACCAATGCTTAATCAGTGAGGCACC
TATCTCAGCGATCTGTCTATTTCGTTCATCCATAGTTGCCTGACTCCCCGTCGTGTAGATAACTACGATA
CGGGAGGGCTTACCATCTGGCCCCAGTGCTGCAATGATACCGCGAGACCCACGCTCACCGGCTCCAGATT
TATCAGCAATAAACCAGCCAGCCGGAAGGGCCGAGCGCAGAAGTGGTCCTGCAACTTTATCCGCCTCCAT
CCAGTCTATTAATTGTTGCCGGGAAGCTAGAGTAAGTAGTTCGCCAGTTAATAGTTTGCGCAACGTTGTT
GCCATTGCTACAGGCATCGTGGTGTCACGCTCGTCGTTTGGTATGGCTTCATTCAGCTCCGGTTCCCAAC
GATCAAGGCGAGTTACATGATCCCCCATGTTGTGCAAAAAAGCGGTTAGCTCCTTCGGTCCTCCGATCGT
TGTCAGAAGTAAGTTGGCCGCAGTGTTATCACTCATGGTTATGGCAGCACTGCATAATTCTCTTACTGTC
ATGCCATCCGTAAGATGCTTTTCTGTGACTGGTGAGTACTCAACCAAGTCATTCTGAGAATAGTGTATGC
GGCGACCGAGTTGCTCTTGCCCGGCGTCAATACGGGATAATACCGCGCCACATAGCAGAACTTTAAAAGT
GCTCATCATTGGAAAACGTTCTTCGGGGCGAAAACTCTCAAGGATCTTACCGCTGTTGAGATCCAGTTCG
ATGTAACCCACTCGTGCACCCAACTGATCTTCAGCATCTTTTACTTTCACCAGCGTTTCTGGGTGAGCAA
AAACAGGAAGGCAAAATGCCGCAAAAAAGGGAATAAGGGCGACACGGAAATGTTGAATACTCATACTCTT
CCTTTTTCAATATTATTGAAGCATTTATCAGGGTTATTGTCTCATGAGCGGATACATATTTGAATGTATT
TAGAAAAATAAACAAATAGGGGTTCCGCGCACATTTCCCCGAAAAGTGCCACCTGCAT
Features (pLannotate 1.2.2; 13 found; start..end, strand, type, name):
      1..594     +  LTR            LTR: long terminal repeat from Moloney murine leukemia virus
    657..856     +  misc_feature   MMLV Ψ: packaging signal of Moloney murine leukemia virus (MMLV)
    908..996     +  misc_feature   MESV Ψ (fragment): packaging signal of murine embryonic stem cell virus
   1073..1489    +  CDS            gag (truncated): truncated Moloney murine leukemia virus (MMLV) gag gene lacking the start codon
   1499..1873    +  misc_feature   pol region: Moloney murine leukemia virus (MMLV) pol region containing the splice acceptor site
   1897..1921    +  misc_feature   MCS (fragment): multiple cloning site
   1922..2308    +  CDS            Bex2: BEX2_MOUSE - Experimental evidence at protein level: Swiss-Prot protein existence level 1. Regulator of mitochondrial apoptosis and G1 cell cycle. Regulates the level of PP2A regulatory subunit B and PP2A phosphatase activity (By similarity). From Mus musculus (Mouse).
   2390..2511    +  LTR            3' LTR (ΔU3) (fragment): self-inactivating 3' long terminal repeat (LTR) from Moloney murine leukemia virus
   2512..2981    +  LTR            LTR: long terminal repeat from Moloney murine leukemia virus
   3047..3099    -  CDS            lacI (fragment): lac repressor; lacI; The lac repressor binds to the lac operator to inhibit transcription in E. coli. This inhibition can be relieved by adding lactose or isopropyl-β-D-thiogalactopyranoside (IPTG).
   3282..3870    -  rep_origin     ori: high-copy-number ColE1/pMB1/pBR322/pUC origin of replication
   4034..4894    -  CDS            AmpR: β-lactamase; bla; confers resistance to ampicillin, carbenicillin, and related antibiotics
   4895..4999    -  promoter       AmpR promoter: bla
