[The description below was written by a language model from this plasmid's Addgene catalogue record and pLannotate feature annotations shown in this document.]
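Description:
pMXs-Bex2 is a Moloney murine leukemia virus (MMLV)-based retroviral expression vector built on the pMXs backbone and carrying the mouse Bex2 coding sequence for expression in mammalian cells. In bacteria it is maintained through a high-copy ColE1/pUC-type origin and selected with ampicillin via the β-lactamase gene and its own promoter. The catalogue lists a total size of about 4.99 kb, while the sequenced record annotated here is 5,028 nt, a small difference that the record does not explain.

The viral portion follows the standard pMXs layout. A 5′ MMLV LTR is followed by the MMLV packaging signal (with a short fragment annotated as MESV Ψ), a truncated gag segment lacking its start codon, which extends the packaging region, and a pol-derived region containing the splice acceptor site. The roughly 390 bp Bex2 open reading frame sits just downstream of a remnant of the multiple cloning site, cloned between EcoRI and BamHI, and is followed by the 3′ LTR. No internal promoter is annotated, so transcription of the insert is presumably driven by the 5′ LTR. No epitope tag, reporter or mammalian selection marker appears in the feature table. Part of the 3′ LTR matches a ΔU3 self-inactivating LTR fragment, but it adjoins ordinary MMLV LTR sequence, so this probably reflects annotation overlap rather than a self-inactivating design. A short lacI fragment in the backbone is a cloning remnant.

Because the vector lacks functional gag, pol and env genes, the viral proteins must be supplied in trans by a packaging system to produce replication-defective particles that stably integrate the Bex2 cassette into dividing target cells. The associated publication concerns inducing a hemogenic program in mouse fibroblasts, which suggests the construct was used for factor overexpression in that reprogramming context.
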