Addgene plasmid #131607: pMXs-Bex2
Purpose: expression of mouse Bex2 in mammalian cells
Depositing lab: Kateri Moore & Filipe Pereira. Depositing organization: Icahn School of Medicine at Mount Sinai. Publication: Induction of a hemogenic program in mouse fibroblasts. Pereira CF, Chang B, Qiu J, Niu X, Papatsenko D, Hendry CE, Clark NR, Nomura-Kitabayashi A, Kovacic JC, Ma'ayan A, Schaniel C, Lemischka IR, Moore K. Cell Stem Cell. 2013 Aug 1;13(2):205-18. doi: 10.1016/j.stem.2013.05.024. Epub 2013 Jun 13. PubMed 23770078.
Backbone
  Vector backbone: pMXs
  Backbone size w/o insert (bp): 4600
  Total vector size (bp): 4990
  Vector type: Mammalian Expression, Retroviral
Growth in bacteria
  Bacterial resistance: Ampicillin, 100 μg/mL
  Growth temperature: 37°C
  Growth strain: NEB Stable
  Copy number: High Copy
Gene/Insert
  Gene/Insert name: Bex2
  Species: M. musculus (mouse)
  Insert size (bp): 390
  Entrez Gene: Bex2 (a.k.a. AL024066, Bex1)
  Cloning method: Restriction Enzyme; 5′ cloning site EcoRI (unknown if destroyed); 3′ cloning site BamHI (unknown if destroyed)
  Sequencing primers: 5′ gacggcatcgcagcttggat
Terms and licenses: Academic/Nonprofit Terms; Industry Terms: Not Available to Industry
How to cite: pMXs-Bex2 was a gift from Kateri Moore & Filipe Pereira (Addgene plasmid # 131607 ; http://n2t.net/addgene:131607 ; RRID:Addgene_131607)
